>Addgene plasmid #160794 | pLKO.1P PPAT_2 | addgene full sequence | sequence record 315740 | Addgene NGS Result
GAGGGCCTATTTCCCATGATTCCTTCATATTTGCATATACGATACAAGGCTGTTAGAGAGATAATTGGAA
TTAATTTGACTGTAAACACAAAGATATTAGTACAAAATACGTGACGTAGAAAGTAATAATTTCTTGGGTA
GTTTGCAGTTTTAAAATTATGTTTTAAAATGGACTATCATATGCTTACCGTAACTTGAAAGTATTTCGAT
TTCTTGGCTTTATATATCTTGTGGAAAGGACGAAACACCGGGTAGCTTCACCACCAATTAAACTCGAGTT
TAATTGGTGGTGAAGCTACTTTTTGAATTCTCGACCTCGAGACAAATGGCAGTATTCATCCACAATTTTA
AAAGAAAAGGGGGGATTGGGGGGTACAGTGCAGGGGAAAGAATAGTAGACATAATAGCAACAGACATACA
AACTAAAGAATTACAAAAACAAATTACAAAAATTCAAAATTTTCGGGTTTATTACAGGGACAGCAGAGAT
CCACTTTGGCCGCGGCTCGAGGGGGTTGGGGTTGCGCCTTTTCCAAGGCAGCCCTGGGTTTGCGCAGGGA
CGCGGCTGCTCTGGGCGTGGTTCCGGGAAACGCAGCGGCGCCGACCCTGGGTCTCGCACATTCTTCACGT
CCGTTCGCAGCGTCACCCGGATCTTCGCCGCTACCCTTGTGGGCCCCCCGGCGACGCTTCCTGCTCCGCC
CCTAAGTCGGGAAGGTTCCTTGCGGTTCGCGGCGTGCCGGACGTGACAAACGGAAGCCGCACGTCTCACT
AGTACCCTCGCAGACGGACAGCGCCAGGGAGCAATGGCAGCGCGCCGACCGCGATGGGCTGTGGCCAATA
GCGGCTGCTCAGCAGGGCGCGCCGAGAGCAGCGGCCGGGAAGGGGCGGTGCGGGAGGCGGGGTGTGGGGC
GGTAGTGTGGGCCCTGTTCCTGCCCGCGCGGTGTTCCGCATTCTGCAAGCCTCCGGAGCGCACGTCGGCA
GTCGGCTCCCTCGTTGACCGAATCACCGACCTCTCTCCCCAGGGGGATCCACCGGAGCTTACCATGACCG
AGTACAAGCCCACGGTGCGCCTCGCCACCCGCGACGACGTCCCCAGGGCCGTACGCACCCTCGCCGCCGC
GTTCGCCGACTACCCCGCCACGCGCCACACCGTCGATCCGGACCGCCACATCGAGCGGGTCACCGAGCTG
CAAGAACTCTTCCTCACGCGCGTCGGGCTCGACATCGGCAAGGTGTGGGTCGCGGACGACGGCGCCGCGG
TGGCGGTCTGGACCACGCCGGAGAGCGTCGAAGCGGGGGCGGTGTTCGCCGAGATCGGCCCGCGCATGGC
CGAGTTGAGCGGTTCCCGGCTGGCCGCGCAGCAACAGATGGAAGGCCTCCTGGCGCCGCACCGGCCCAAG
GAGCCCGCGTGGTTCCTGGCCACCGTCGGCGTCTCGCCCGACCACCAGGGCAAGGGTCTGGGCAGCGCCG
TCGTGCTCCCCGGAGTGGAGGCGGCCGAGCGCGCCGGGGTGCCCGCCTTCCTGGAGACCTCCGCGCCCCG
CAACCTCCCCTTCTACGAGCGGCTCGGCTTCACCGTCACCGCCGACGTCGAGGTGCCCGAAGGACCGCGC
ACCTGGTGCATGACCCGCAAGCCCGGTGCCTGACGCCCGCCCCACGACCCGCAGCGCCCGACCGAAAGGA
GCGCACGACCCCATGCATCGGTACCTTTAAGACCAATGACTTACAAGGCAGCTGTAGATCTTAGCCACTT
TTTAAAAGAAAAGGGGGGACTGGAAGGGCTAATTCACTCCCAACGAAGACAAGATCTGCTTTTTGCTTGT
ACTGGGTCTCTCTGGTTAGACCAGATCTGAGCCTGGGAGCTCTCTGGCTAACTAGGGAACCCACTGCTTA
AGCCTCAATAAAGCTTGCCTTGAGTGCTTCAAGTAGTGTGTGCCCGTCTGTTGTGTGACTCTGGTAACTA
GAGATCCCTCAGACCCTTTTAGTCAGTGTGGAAAATCTCTAGCAGTAGTAGTTCATGTCATCTTATTATT
CAGTATTTATAACTTGCAAAGAAATGAATATCAGAGAGTGAGAGGAACTTGTTTATTGCAGCTTATAATG
GTTACAAATAAAGCAATAGCATCACAAATTTCACAAATAAAGCATTTTTTTCACTGCATTCTAGTTGTGG
TTTGTCCAAACTCATCAATGTATCTTATCATGTCTGGCTCTAGCTATCCCGCCCCTAACTCCGCCCATCC
CGCCCCTAACTCCGCCCAGTTCCGCCCATTCTCCGCCCCATGGCTGACTAATTTTTTTTATTTATGCAGA
GGCCGAGGCCGCCTCGGCCTCTGAGCTATTCCAGAAGTAGTGAGGAGGCTTTTTTGGAGGCCTAGGGACG
TACCCAATTCGCCCTATAGTGAGTCGTATTACGCGCGCTCACTGGCCGTCGTTTTACAACGTCGTGACTG
GGAAAACCCTGGCGTTACCCAACTTAATCGCCTTGCAGCACATCCCCCTTTCGCCAGCTGGCGTAATAGC
GAAGAGGCCCGCACCGATCGCCCTTCCCAACAGTTGCGCAGCCTGAATGGCGAATGGG
[124 nt withheld, positions 2579-2702]
C
[91 nt withheld, positions 2704-2794]
A
[49 nt withheld, positions 2796-2844]
CCTTTGACGTTGGAGTCCACGTTCTTT
[37 nt withheld, positions 2872-2908]
ACCCTATCTCGGTCTATTCTTTTGATTTATAAGGGATTTTGCCGATTTCGGCCTATTGGTTAAAAAATGA
GCTGATTTAACAAAAATTTAACGCGAATTTTAACAAAATATTAACGCTTACAATTTAGGTGGCACTTTTC
GGGGAAATGTGCGCGGAACCCCTATTTGTTTATTTTTCTAAATACATTCAAATATGTATCCGCTCATGAG
ACAATAACCCTGATAAATGCTTCAATAATATTGAAAAAGGAAGAGTATGAGTATTCAACATTTCCGTGTC
GCCCTTATTCCCTTTTTTGCGGCATTTTGCCTTCCTGTTTTTGCTCACCCAGAAACGCTGGTGAAAGTAA
AAGATGCTGAAGATCAGTTGGGTGCACGAGTGGGTTACATCGAACTGGATCTCAACAGCGGTAAGATCCT
TGAGAGTTTTCGCCCCGAAGAACGTTTTCCAATGATGAGCACTTTTAAAGTTCTGCTATGTGGCGCGGTA
TTATCCCGTATTGACGCCGGGCAAGAGCAACTCGGTCGCCGCATACACTATTCTCAGAATGACTTGGTTG
AGTACTCACCAGTCACAGAAAAGCATCTTACGGATGGCATGACAGTAAGAGAATTATGCAGTGCTGCCAT
AACCATGAGTGATAACACTGCGGCCAACTTACTTCTGACAACGATCGGAGGACCGAAGGAGCTAACCGCT
TTTTTGCACAACATGGGGGATCATGTAACTCGCCTTGATCGTTGGGAACCGGAGCTGAATGAAGCCATAC
CAAACGACGAGCGTGACACCACGATGCCTGTAGCAATGGCAACAACGTTGCGCAAACTATTAACTGGCGA
ACTACTTACTCTAGCTTCCCGGCAACAATTAATAGACTGGATGGAGGCGGATAAAGTTGCAGGACCACTT
CTGCGCTCGGCCCTTCCGGCTGGCTGGTTTATTGCTGATAAATCTGGAGCCGGTGAGCGTGGGTCTCGCG
GTATCATTGCAGCACTGGGGCCAGATGGTAAGCCCTCCCGTATCGTAGTTATCTACACGACGGGGAGTCA
GGCAACTATGGATGAACGAAATAGACAGATCGCTGAGATAGGTGCCTCACTGATTAAGCATTGGTAACTG
TCAGACCAAGTTTACTCATATATACTTTAGATTGATTTAAAACTTCATTTTTAATTTAAAAGGATCTAGG
TGAAGATCCTTTTTGATAATCTCATGACCAAAATCCCTTAACGTGAGTTTTCGTTCCACTGAGCGTCAGA
CCCCGTAGAAAAGATCAAAGGATCTTCTTGAGATCCTTTTTTTCTGCGCGTAATCTGCTGCTTGCAAACA
AAAAAACCACCGCTACCAGCGGTGGTTTGTTTGCCGGATCAAGAGCTACCAACTCTTTTTCCGAAGGTAA
CTGGCTTCAGCAGAGCGCAGATACCAAATACTGTTCTTCTAGTGTAGCCGTAGTTAGGCCACCACTTCAA
GAACTCTGTAGCACCGCCTACATACCTCGCTCTGCTAATCCTGTTACCAGTGGCTGCTGCCAGTGGCGAT
AAGTCGTGTCTTACCGGGTTGGACTCAAGACGATAGTTACCGGATAAGGCGCAGCGGTCGGGCTGAACGG
GGGGTTCGTGCACACAGCCCAGCTTGGAGCGAACGACCTACACCGAACTGAGATACCTACAGCGTGAGCT
ATGAGAAAGCGCCACGCTTCCCGAAGGGAGAAAGGCGGACAGGTATCCGGTAAGCGGCAGGGTCGGAACA
GGAGAGCGCACGAGGGAGCTTCCAGGGGGAAACGCCTGGTATCTTTATAGTCCTGTCGGGTTTCGCCACC
TCTGACTTGAGCGTCGATTTTTGTGATGCTCGTCAGGGGGGCGGAGCCTATGGAAAAACGCCAGCAACGC
GGCCTTTTTACGGTTCCTGGCCTTTTGCTGGCCTTTTGCTCACATGTTCTTTCCTGCGTTATCCCCTGAT
TCTGTGGATAACCGTATTACCGCCTTTGAGTGAGCTGATACCGCTCGCCGCAGCCGAACGACCGAGCGCA
GCGAGTCAGTGAGCGAGGAAGCGGAAGAGCGCCCAATACGCAAACCGCCTCTCCCCGCGCGTTGGCCGAT
TCATTAATGCAGCTGGCACGACAGGTTTCCCGACTGGAAAGCGGGCAGTGAGCGCAACGCAATTAATGTG
AGTTAGCTCACTCATTAGGCACCCCAGGCTTTACACTTTATGCTTCCGGCTCGTATGTTGTGTGGAATTG
TGAGCGGATAACAATTTCACACAGGAAACAGCTATGACCATGATTACGCCAAGCGCGCAATTAACCCTCA
CTAAAGGGAACAAAAGCTGGAGCTGCAAGCTTAATGTAGTCTTATGCAATACTCTTGTAGTCTTGCAACA
TGGTAACGATGAGTTAGCAACATGCCTTACAAGGAGAGAAAAAGCACCGTGCATGCCGATTGGTGGAAGT
AAGGTGGTACGATCGTGCCTTATTAGGAAGGCAACAGACGGGTCTGACATGGATTGGACGAACCACTGAA
TTGCCGCATTGCAGAGATATTGTATTTAAGTGCCTAGCTCGATACATAAACGGGTCTCTCTGGTTAGACC
AGATCTGAGCCTGGGAGCTCTCTGGCTAACTAGGGAACCCACTGCTTAAGCCTCAATAAAGCTTGCCTTG
AGTGCTTCAAGTAGTGTGTGCCCGTCTGTTGTGTGACTCTGGTAACTAGAGATCCCTCAGACCCTTTTAG
TCAGTGTGGAAAATCTCTAGCAGTGGCGCCCGAACAGGGACTTGAAAGCGAAAGGGAAACCAGAGGAGCT
CTCTCGACGCAGGACTCGGCTTGCTGAAGCGCGCACGGCAAGAGGCGAGGGGCGGCGACTGGTGAGTACG
CCAAAAATTTTGACTAGCGGAGGCTAGAAGGAGAGAGATGGGTGCGAGAGCGTCAGTATTAAGCGGGGGA
GAATTAGATCGCGATGGGAAAAAATTCGGTTAAGGCCAGGGGGAAAGAAAAAATATAAATTAAAACATAT
AGTATGGGCAAGCAGGGAGCTAGAACGATTCGCAGTTAATCCTGGCCTGTTAGAAACATCAGAAGGCTGT
AGACAAATACTGGGACAGCTACAACCATCCCTTCAGACAGGATCAGAAGAACTTAGATCATTATATAATA
CAGTAGCAACCCTCTATTGTGTGCATCAAAGGATAGAGATAAAAGACACCAAGGAAGCTTTAGACAAGAT
AGAGGAAGAGCAAAACAAAAGTAAGACCACCGCACAGCAAGCGGCCGCTGATCTTCAGACCTGGAGGAGG
AGATATGAGGGACAATTGGAGAAGTGAATTATATAAATATAAAGTAGTAAAAATTGAACCATTAGGAGTA
GCACCCACCAAGGCAAAGAGAAGAGTGGTGCAGAGAGAAAAAAGAGCAGTGGGAATAGGAGCTTTGTTCC
TTGGGTTCTTGGGAGCAGCAGGAAGCACTATGGGCGCAGCGTCAATGACGCTGACGGTACAGGCCAGACA
ATTATTGTCTGGTATAGTGCAGCAGCAGAACAATTTGCTGAGGGCTATTGAGGCGCAACAGCATCTGTTG
CAACTCACAGTCTGGGGCATCAAGCAGCTCCAGGCAAGAATCCTGGCTGTGGAAAGATACCTAAAGGATC
AACAGCTCCTGGGGATTTGGGGTTGCTCTGGAAAACTCATTTGCACCACTGCTGTGCCTTGGAATGCTAG
TTGGAGTAATAAATCTCTGGAACAGATTTGGAATCACACGACCTGGATGGAGTGGGACAGAGAAATTAAC
AATTACACAAGCTTAATACACTCCTTAATTGAAGAATCGCAAAACCAGCAAGAAAAGAATGAACAAGAAT
TATTGGAATTAGATAAATGGGCAAGTTTGTGGAATTGGTTTAACATAACAAATTGGCTGTGGTATATAAA
ATTATTCATAATGATAGTAGGAGGCTTGGTAGGTTTAAGAATAGTTTTTGCTGTACTTTCTATAGTGAAT
AGAGTTAGGCAGGGATATTCACCATTATCGTTTCAGACCCACCTCCCAACCCCGAGGGGACCCGACAGGC
CCGAAGGAATAGAAGAAGAAGGTGGAGAGAGAGACAGAGACAGATCCATTCGATTAGTGAACGGATCTCG
ACGGTATCGATCACGAGACTAGCCTCGAGCGGCCGCCCCCTTCACC
Features (pLannotate 1.2.2; 25 found; start..end, strand, type, name):
      1..241     +  promoter       U6 promoter: RNA polymerase III promoter for human U6 snRNA
    346..463     +  misc_feature   cPPT/CTS: central polypurine tract and central termination sequence of HIV-1
    512..1022    +  promoter       hPGK promoter: human phosphoglycerate kinase 1 promoter
   1044..1643    +  CDS            PuroR: puromycin N-acetyltransferase; pac from Streptomyces alboniger; confers resistance to puromycin
   1686..1769    +  CDS            nef (fragment): NEF_HV1Z2 - Experimental evidence at protein level: Swiss-Prot protein existence level 1. Extracellular Nef protein targets CD4(+) T-lymphocytes for apoptosis by interacting with CXCR4 surface receptors. From Human immunodeficiency virus type 1 group M subtype D (isolate Z2/CDC-Z34) (HIV-1).
   1771..2004    +  LTR            3' LTR (ΔU3): self-inactivating 3' long terminal repeat (LTR) from HIV-1
   2076..2197    +  polyA_signal   SV40 poly(A) signal: SV40 polyadenylation signal
   2237..2372    +  rep_origin     SV40 ori: SV40 origin of replication
   2393..2411    -  promoter       T7 promoter: promoter for bacteriophage T7 RNA polymerase
   2419..2574    +  CDS            lacZα (fragment): LacZα fragment of β-galactosidase; lacZ fragment
   2579..3007    +  rep_origin     f1 ori (sequence partly withheld): f1 bacteriophage origin of replication; arrow indicates direction of (+) strand synthesis
   3060..3164    +  promoter       AmpR promoter: bla
   3165..4025    +  CDS            AmpR: β-lactamase; bla; confers resistance to ampicillin, carbenicillin, and related antibiotics
   4196..4784    +  rep_origin     ori: high-copy-number ColE1/pMB1/pBR322/pUC origin of replication
   4967..5059    +  CDS            lacI (fragment): lac repressor; lacI; The lac repressor binds to the lac operator to inhibit transcription in E. coli. This inhibition can be relieved by adding lactose or isopropyl-β-D-thiogalactopyranoside (IPTG).
   5072..5093    +  protein_bind   CAP binding site: CAP binding activates transcription in the presence of cAMP. E. coli catabolite activator protein
   5108..5138    +  promoter       lac promoter: promoter for the E. coli lac operon
   5146..5162    +  protein_bind   lac operator: The lac repressor binds to the lac operator to inhibit transcription in E. coli. This inhibition can be relieved by adding lactose or isopropyl-β-D-thiogalactopyranoside (IPTG). lac repressor encoded by lacI
   5207..5225    +  promoter       T3 promoter: promoter for bacteriophage T3 RNA polymerase
   5253..5479    +  promoter       RSV promoter: Rous sarcoma virus enhancer/promoter
   5480..5660    +  LTR            5' LTR (truncated): truncated 5' long terminal repeat (LTR) from HIV-1
   5707..5832    +  misc_feature   HIV-1 Ψ: packaging signal of human immunodeficiency virus type 1
   5816..6179    +  CDS            HIV-1 gag (fragment): gag protein from human immunodeficiency virus 1; gag
   6325..6558    +  misc_feature   RRE: The Rev response element (RRE) of HIV-1 allows for Rev-dependent mRNA export from the nucleus to the cytoplasm.
   6935..7035    +  CDS            Rev (fragment): human immunodeficiency virus 1 (HIV-1) Rev protein; rev; enhances nuclear export of unspliced and incompletely spliced viral mRNAs
