[The description below was written by a language model from this plasmid's Addgene catalogue record and pLannotate feature annotations shown in this document.]
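Description:
pLKO.1P PPAT_2 is a lentiviral shRNA vector built on the pLKO.1P (puromycin) backbone from The RNAi Consortium and designed to suppress human PPAT. The hairpin, shPPAT_2, was cloned by restriction digestion between the AgeI and EcoRI sites immediately downstream of the human U6 promoter, an RNA polymerase III promoter suited to producing short, precisely terminated hairpin transcripts that are processed by the cellular RNAi machinery. The hairpin itself is not annotated in the feature table, but the unannotated gap between the U6 promoter and the cPPT/CTS is where it would be expected to lie. A separate cassette, the human PGK promoter driving puromycin N-acetyltransferase, allows selection of transduced mammalian cells.

The viral portion has a third-generation, self-inactivating layout. An RSV promoter fused to a truncated HIV-1 5' LTR drives Tat-independent transcription of the genomic RNA in packaging cells. This is followed by the Ψ packaging signal with a partial gag sequence, the Rev response element for Rev-dependent nuclear export, and the cPPT/CTS, which aids nuclear import of the reverse-transcribed genome. The ΔU3 3' LTR inactivates LTR promoter activity after integration, so that expression in target cells depends on the internal U6 and PGK promoters. Outside the viral unit are an SV40 poly(A) signal and SV40 origin, an f1 origin, and residual lac, T7 and T3 elements inherited from the cloning backbone. In E. coli the plasmid is maintained at high copy through a ColE1/pUC-type origin with ampicillin resistance. The sequenced record is 7,084 nt, somewhat shorter than the listed backbone size, probably because the hairpin replaces a stuffer fragment. The construct is used for stable PPAT knockdown in human cells.
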