Addgene plasmid #160794: pLKO.1P PPAT_2
Purpose: Suppress PPAT
Depositing lab: Richard Possemato. Depositing organization: NYU Grossman School of Medicine. Publication: Hyperactive CDK2 Activity in Basal-like Breast Cancer Imposes a Genome Integrity Liability that Can Be Exploited by Targeting DNA Polymerase epsilon. Sviderskiy VO, Blumenberg L, Gorodetsky E, Karakousi TR, Hirsh N, Alvarez SW, Terzi EM, Kaparos E, Whiten GC, Ssebyala S, Tonzi P, Mir H, Neel BG, Huang TT, Adams S, Ruggles KV, Possemato R. Mol Cell. 2020 Oct 28. pii: S1097-2765(20)30723-1. doi: 10.1016/j.molcel.2020.10.016. PubMed 33152268.
Backbone
  Vector backbone: pLKO.1P
  Backbone manufacturer: The RNAi Consortium
  Backbone size w/o insert (bp): 7466
  Vector type: Lentiviral
  Selectable markers: Puromycin
Growth in bacteria
  Bacterial resistance: Ampicillin, 100 μg/mL
  Growth temperature: 37°C
  Growth strain: NEB Stable
  Copy number: High Copy
Gene/Insert
  Gene/Insert name: shPPAT_2
  gRNA/shRNA sequence: GTAGCTTCACCACCAATTAAA
  Species: H. sapiens (human)
  Cloning method: Restriction Enzyme; 5′ cloning site AgeI (unknown if destroyed); 3′ cloning site EcoRI (not destroyed)
  Sequencing primers: 5′ GCA TAT ACG ATA CAA GGC TGT TAG AG
Terms and licenses: Academic/Nonprofit Terms; Industry Terms: Not Available to Industry
How to cite: pLKO.1P PPAT_2 was a gift from Richard Possemato (Addgene plasmid # 160794 ; http://n2t.net/addgene:160794 ; RRID:Addgene_160794)
